Addgene plasmid #122721: pSKAP_AS
Purpose: pSKAP plasmid containing the unique DNA barcode "AS" to be used for allelic exchange on bacterial chromosomes and subsequent molecular identification.
Depositing lab: Travis Bourret. Depositing organization: Creighton University. Publication: Digital PCR-based Competitive Index for High-throughput Analysis of Fitness in Salmonella. Shaw JA, Bourret TJ. J Vis Exp. 2019 May 13;(147). doi: 10.3791/59630. PubMed 31132072.
Backbone
  Vector backbone: pSKAP
  Backbone manufacturer: Shaw and Bourret
  Backbone size w/o insert (bp): 4703
  Total vector size (bp): 4728
  Modifications to backbone: Addition of AS barcode sequence. TCTCGTAGACAGGAGTTACACTCT
  Vector type: Bacterial Expression
Growth in bacteria
  Bacterial resistance: Chloramphenicol, 25 μg/mL
  Growth temperature: 37°C
  Growth strain: DH5alpha
  Copy number: High Copy
Gene/Insert
  Gene/Insert name: Barcode AS
  Insert size (bp): 25
Terms and licenses: Academic/Nonprofit Terms; Industry Terms: Not Available to Industry
How to cite: pSKAP_AS was a gift from Travis Bourret (Addgene plasmid # 122721 ; http://n2t.net/addgene:122721 ; RRID:Addgene_122721)
