[The description below was written by a language model from this plasmid's Addgene catalogue record and pLannotate feature annotations shown in this document.]
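Description:
pSKAP_AS is a 4,728 bp high-copy bacterial plasmid built on the pSKAP backbone, which the feature table shows to be a pBluescript-type vector. It carries a ColE1/pUC-family origin for replication in E. coli, an f1 phage origin, and remnants of the lac promoter/operator and lacZα region, with T3 and T7 promoters flanking what is left of the pBluescript multiple cloning site. Selection of the plasmid is by chloramphenicol, through an intact cat gene with its own promoter. Only a fragment of the β-lactamase gene is annotated, so the original ampicillin marker appears to be disrupted and is not listed as a resistance.

Between the two cloning-site fragments sits a kanamycin/neomycin resistance gene (neo, preceded by a piece of Tn5-derived sequence) flanked by two FRT sites, an arrangement that allows FLP recombinase to excise the marker later. The construct-specific payload is the roughly 25 bp "AS" barcode added to the backbone. This barcode is not annotated in the feature table, so its exact position relative to the FRT-flanked cassette cannot be read from the record.

The stated purpose is allelic exchange on bacterial chromosomes followed by molecular identification of the tagged strain. The plasmid would thus supply a selectable cassette linked to a unique DNA tag for transfer onto the chromosome. The associated work describes a digital PCR-based competitive index for measuring fitness in Salmonella, where distinct barcodes let individual strains in a mixed population be counted. Although catalogued as a bacterial expression vector, pSKAP_AS carries no protein-coding insert for expression.
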