Features (pLannotate 1.2.2; 19 found; start..end, strand, type, name):
    415..507     +  CDS            lacI (fragment): lac repressor; lacI; The lac repressor binds to the lac operator to inhibit transcription in E. coli. This inhibition can be relieved by adding lactose or isopropyl-β-D-thiogalactopyranoside (IPTG).
    520..541     +  protein_bind   CAP binding site: CAP binding activates transcription in the presence of cAMP. E. coli catabolite activator protein
    556..586     +  promoter       lac promoter: promoter for the E. coli lac operon
    594..610     +  protein_bind   lac operator: The lac repressor binds to the lac operator to inhibit transcription in E. coli. This inhibition can be relieved by adding lactose or isopropyl-β-D-thiogalactopyranoside (IPTG). lac repressor encoded by lacI
    655..673     +  promoter       T3 promoter: promoter for bacteriophage T3 RNA polymerase
    686..714     +  misc_feature   MCS (fragment): pBluescript multiple cloning site
    743..776     +  protein_bind   FRT (minimal): supports FLP-mediated excision but not integration (Turan and Bode, 2011) FLP recombinase from the Saccharomyces cerevisiae 2μ plasmid
    783..1112    +  CDS            tnpA (fragment): TN5P_ECOLX - Also known as tnp. Experimental evidence at protein level: Swiss-Prot protein existence level 1. Mediates transposition of transposon Tn5 by a 'cut and paste' mechanism. First, the monomeric transposase binds the 19 bp inverted DNA repeats flanking the transposon. Then, dimerization of the DNA- bound transposase creates a synaptic DNA complex. After nicking of the first DNA strand, excision of the transposon proceeds through a series of intermediates. The transposase then mediates the insertion of the transposon at a new site by strand transfer. The activity of the wild- type tran
   1144..1935    +  CDS            neo: KKA2_KLEPN - Also known as kan, nptII. Experimental evidence at protein level: Swiss-Prot protein existence level 1. Resistance to kanamycin, neomycin, paromomycin, ribostamycin, butirosin and gentamicin B. From Klebsiella pneumoniae.
   1951..1998    +  protein_bind   FRT: FLP-mediated recombination occurs in the 8-bp core sequence TCTAGAAA (Turan and Bode, 2011). FLP recombinase from the Saccharomyces cerevisiae 2μ plasmid
   2079..2121    +  misc_feature   MCS (fragment): pBluescript multiple cloning site
   2130..2148    -  promoter       T7 promoter: promoter for bacteriophage T7 RNA polymerase
   2156..2311    +  CDS            lacZα (fragment): LacZα fragment of β-galactosidase; lacZ fragment
   2316..2744    +  rep_origin     f1 ori (sequence partly withheld): f1 bacteriophage origin of replication; arrow indicates direction of (+) strand synthesis
   2797..2901    +  promoter       AmpR promoter: bla
   2902..3111    +  CDS            AmpR (fragment): β-lactamase; bla; confers resistance to ampicillin, carbenicillin, and related antibiotics
   3390..4049    -  CDS            CmR: chloramphenicol acetyltransferase; cat; confers resistance to chloramphenicol
   4050..4152    -  promoter       cat promoter: promoter of the E. coli cat gene encoding chloramphenicol acetyltransferase
   4372..232     +  rep_origin     ori (across the origin): high-copy-number ColE1/pMB1/pBR322/pUC origin of replication
>Addgene plasmid #122721 | pSKAP_AS | addgene full sequence | sequence record 245019 | Addgene NGS Result
GACCTACACCGAACTGAGATACCTACAGCGTGAGCTATGAGAAAGCGCCACGCTTCCCGAAGGGAGAAAG
GCGGACAGGTATCCGGTAAGCGGCAGGGTCGGAACAGGAGAGCGCACGAGGGAGCTTCCAGGGGGAAACG
CCTGGTATCTTTATAGTCCTGTCGGGTTTCGCCACCTCTGACTTGAGCGTCGATTTTTGTGATGCTCGTC
AGGGGGGCGGAGCCTATGGAAAAACGCCAGCAACGCGGCCTTTTTACGGTTCCTGGCCTTTTGCTGGCCT
TTTGCTCACATGTTCTTTCCTGCGTTATCCCCTGATTCTGTGGATAACCGTATTACCGCCTTTGAGTGAG
CTGATACCGCTCGCCGCAGCCGAACGACCGAGCGCAGCGAGTCAGTGAGCGAGGAAGCGGAAGAGCGCCC
AATACGCAAACCGCCTCTCCCCGCGCGTTGGCCGATTCATTAATGCAGCTGGCACGACAGGTTTCCCGAC
TGGAAAGCGGGCAGTGAGCGCAACGCAATTAATGTGAGTTAGCTCACTCATTAGGCACCCCAGGCTTTAC
ACTTTATGCTTCCGGCTCGTATGTTGTGTGGAATTGTGAGCGGATAACAATTTCACACAGGAAACAGCTA
TGACCATGATTACGCCAAGCGCGCAATTAACCCTCACTAAAGGGAACAAAAGCTGGAGCTCCACCGCGGT
GGCGGCCGCTCTAGCCCGGGCGGATCCGTCGACCTGCAGTTCGAAGTTCCTATTCTCTAGAAAGTATAGG
AACTTCAGAGCGCTTTTGAAGCTCACGCTGCCGCAAGCACTCAGGGCGCAAGGGCTGCTAAAGGAAGCGG
AACACGTAGAAAGCCAGTCCGCAGAAACGGTGCTGACCCCGGATGAATGTCAGCTACTGGGCTATCTGGA
CAAGGGAAAACGCAAGCGCAAAGAGAAAGCAGGTAGCTTGCAGTGGGCTTACATGGCGATAGCTAGACTG
GGCGGTTTTATGGACAGCAAGCGAACCGGAATTGCCAGCTGGGGCGCCCTCTGGTAAGGTTGGGAAGCCC
TGCAAAGTAAACTGGATGGCTTTCTTGCCGCCAAGGATCTGATGGCGCAGGGGATCAAGATCTGATCAAG
AGACAGGATGAGGATCGTTTCGCATGATTGAACAAGATGGATTGCACGCAGGTTCTCCGGCCGCTTGGGT
GGAGAGGCTATTCGGCTATGACTGGGCACAACAGACAATCGGCTGCTCTGATGCCGCCGTGTTCCGGCTG
TCAGCGCAGGGGCGCCCGGTTCTTTTTGTCAAGACCGACCTGTCCGGTGCCCTGAATGAACTGCAGGACG
AGGCAGCGCGGCTATCGTGGCTGGCCACGACGGGCGTTCCTTGCGCAGCTGTGCTCGACGTTGTCACTGA
AGCGGGAAGGGACTGGCTGCTATTGGGCGAAGTGCCGGGGCAGGATCTCCTGTCATCTCACCTTGCTCCT
GCCGAGAAAGTATCCATCATGGCTGATGCAATGCGGCGGCTGCATACGCTTGATCCGGCTACCTGCCCAT
TCGACCACCAAGCGAAACATCGCATCGAGCGAGCACGTACTCGGATGGAAGCCGGTCTTGTCGATCAGGA
TGATCTGGACGAAGAGCATCAGGGGCTCGCGCCAGCCGAACTGTTCGCCAGGCTCAAGGCGCGCATGCCC
GACGGCGAGGATCTCGTCGTGACCCATGGCGATGCCTGCTTGCCGAATATCATGGTGGAAAATGGCCGCT
TTTCTGGATTCATCGACTGTGGCCGGCTGGGTGTGGCGGACCGCTATCAGGACATAGCGTTGGCTACCCG
TGATATTGCTGAAGAGCTTGGCGGCGAATGGGCTGACCGCTTCCTCGTGCTTTACGGTATCGCCGCTCCC
GATTCGCAGCGCATCGCCTTCTATCGCCTTCTTGACGAGTTCTTCTAATAAGGGGATCTTGAAGTTCCTA
TTCCGAAGTTCCTATTCTCTAGAAAGTATAGGAACTTCGAAGCAGCTCCAGCCTACACAATCGCAGAGTG
TAACTCCTGTCTACGAGACTCAAGACGTGTAATGCTGCAATCTGCATGCAAGCTTATCGATACCGTCGAC
CTCGAGGGGGGGCCCGGTACCCAATTCGCCCTATAGTGAGTCGTATTACGCGCGCTCACTGGCCGTCGTT
TTACAACGTCGTGACTGGGAAAACCCTGGCGTTACCCAACTTAATCGCCTTGCAGCACATCCCCCTTTCG
CCAGCTGGCGTAATAGCGAAGAGGCCCGCACCGATCGCCCTTCCCAACAGTTGCGCAGCCTGAATGGCGA
ATGGG
[124 nt withheld, positions 2316-2439]
C
[91 nt withheld, positions 2441-2531]
A
[49 nt withheld, positions 2533-2581]
CCTTTGACGTTGGAGTCCACGTTCTTT
[37 nt withheld, positions 2609-2645]
ACCCTATCTCGGTCTATTCTTTTGATTTATAAGGGATTTTGCCGATTTCGGCCTATTGGTTAAAAAATGA
GCTGATTTAACAAAAATTTAACGCGAATTTTAACAAAATATTAACGCTTACAATTTAGGTGGCACTTTTC
GGGGAAATGTGCGCGGAACCCCTATTTGTTTATTTTTCTAAATACATTCAAATATGTATCCGCTCATGAG
ACAATAACCCTGATAAATGCTTCAATAATATTGAAAAAGGAAGAGTATGAGTATTCAACATTTCCGTGTC
GCCCTTATTCCCTTTTTTGCGGCATTTTGCCTTCCTGTTTTTGCTCACCCAGAAACGCTGGTGAAAGTAA
AAGATGCTGAAGATCAGTTGGGTGCACGAGTGGGTTACATCGAACTGGATCTCAACAGCGGTAAGATCCT
TGAGAGTTTTCGCCCCGAAGAACGTTTTCCAATGATGAGCACTTTTTGATCAGAAAAAAAGGATCATATC
GTCAATTATTACCTCCACGGGGAGAGCCTGAGCAAACTGGCCTCAGGCATTTGAGAAGCACACGGTCACA
CTGCTTCCGGTAGTCAATAAACCGGTAAACCAGCAATAGACATAAGCGGCTATTTAACGACCCTGCCCTG
AACCGACGACCGGGTCGAATTTGCTTTCGAATTTCTGCCATTCATCCGCTTATTATCACTTATTCAGGCG
TAGCAACCAGGCGTTTAAGGGCACCAATAACTGCCTTAAAAAAATTACGCCCCGCCCTGCCACTCATCGC
AGTACTGTTGTAATTCATTAAGCATTCTGCCGACATGGAAGCCATCACAAACGGCATGATGAACCTGAAT
CGCCAGCGGCATCAGCACCTTGTCGCCTTGCGTATAATATTTGCCCATGGTGAAAACGGGGGCGAAGAAG
TTGTCCATATTGGCCACGTTTAAATCAAAACTGGTGAAACTCACCCAGGGATTGGCTGAGACGAAAAACA
TATTCTCAATAAACCCTTTAGGGAAATAGGCCAGGTTTTCACCGTAACACGCCACATCTTGCGAATATAT
GTGTAGAAACTGCCGGAAATCGTCGTGGTATTCACTCCAGAGCGATGAAAACGTTTCAGTTTGCTCATGG
AAAACGGTGTAACAAGGGTGAACACTATCCCATATCACCAGCTCACCGTCTTTCATTGCCATACGTAATT
CCGGATGAGCATTCATCAGGCGGGCAAGAATGTGAATAAAGGCCGGATAAAACTTGTGCTTATTTTTCTT
TACGGTCTTTAAAAAGGCCGTAATATCCAGCTGAACGGTCTGGTTATAGGTACATTGAGCAACTGACTGA
AATGCCTCAAAATGTTCTTTACGATGCCATTGGGATATATCAACGGTGGTATATCCAGTGATTTTTTTCT
CCATTTTAGCTTCCTTAGCTCCTGAAAATCTCGACAACTCAAAAAATACGCCCGGTAGTGATCTTATTTC
ATTATGGTGAAAGTTGGAACCTCTTACGTGCCGATCAACGTCTCATTTTCGCCAAAAGTTGGCCCAGGGC
TTCCCGGTATCAACAGGGACACCAGGATTTATTTATTCTGCGAAGTGATCTTCCGTCACAGGTATTTATT
CGGTCGAAAAGGATCTAGGTGAAGATCCTTTTTGATAATCTCATGACCAAAATCCCTTAACGTGAGTTTT
CGTTCCACTGAGCGTCAGACCCCGTAGAAAAGATCAAAGGATCTTCTTGAGATCCTTTTTTTCTGCGCGT
AATCTGCTGCTTGCAAACAAAAAAACCACCGCTACCAGCGGTGGTTTGTTTGCCGGATCAAGAGCTACCA
ACTCTTTTTCCGAAGGTAACTGGCTTCAGCAGAGCGCAGATACCAAATACTGTTCTTCTAGTGTAGCCGT
AGTTAGGCCACCACTTCAAGAACTCTGTAGCACCGCCTACATACCTCGCTCTGCTAATCCTGTTACCAGT
GGCTGCTGCCAGTGGCGATAAGTCGTGTCTTACCGGGTTGGACTCAAGACGATAGTTACCGGATAAGGCG
CAGCGGTCGGGCTGAACGGGGGGTTCGTGCACACAGCCCAGCTTGGAGCGAAC
